Addgene plasmid #123084: pDONR223 GABARAPL1 G116A
Purpose: Gateway entry clone encoding human GABARAPL1 G116A
Depositing lab: Robin Ketteler. Depositing organization: University College London. Publication: Redundancy of human ATG4 protease isoforms in autophagy and LC3/GABARAP processing revealed in cells. Agrotis A, Pengo N, Burden JJ, Ketteler R. Autophagy. 2019 Jan 21. doi: 10.1080/15548627.2019.1569925. PubMed 30661429.
Backbone
  Vector backbone: pDONR223
  Backbone size w/o insert (bp): 2793
  Vector type: Gateway Entry Vector / Entry clone
Growth in bacteria
  Bacterial resistance: Spectinomycin, 50 μg/mL
  Growth temperature: 37°C
  Growth strain: DH5alpha
  Copy number: High Copy
Gene/Insert
  Gene/Insert name: Gamma-aminobutyric acid receptor-associated protein-like 1
  Species: H. sapiens (human)
  Mutation: Glycine 116 to Alanine
  Entrez Gene: GABARAPL1 (a.k.a. APG8-LIKE, APG8L, ATG8, ATG8B, ATG8L, GEC1)
  Cloning method: Gateway Cloning
  Sequencing primers: 5′ M13 F; 3′ M13 R
Terms and licenses: Academic/Nonprofit Terms; Industry Terms: Not Available to Industry
How to cite: pDONR223 GABARAPL1 G116A was a gift from Robin Ketteler (Addgene plasmid # 123084 ; http://n2t.net/addgene:123084 ; RRID:Addgene_123084)
