[The description below was written by a language model from this plasmid's Addgene catalogue record and pLannotate feature annotations shown in this document.]
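Description:
pDONR223 GABARAPL1 G116A is a Gateway entry clone in the pDONR223 backbone that carries the human GABARAPL1 coding sequence (gamma-aminobutyric acid receptor-associated protein-like 1, also known as GEC1 or ATG8L) with glycine 116 changed to alanine. The sequenced plasmid is about 3.1 kb. It is maintained in E. coli at high copy through a ColE1/pUC-type origin and is selected with spectinomycin by means of the aadA (SmR) aminoglycoside adenylyltransferase gene. Short annotated fragments of an RSF origin, lacI, lacZα, a gentamicin resistance gene and an integron Pc promoter appear to be partial backbone matches rather than functional units.

The roughly 350 bp open reading frame lies between attL1 and attL2, the recombination sites used by LR Clonase to move an insert in a defined orientation into any attR-containing destination vector. rrnB T1 and T2 terminators sit upstream of attL1 and insulate the insert from read-through transcription. A T7 promoter lies just outside attL2, pointing back toward the insert. No eukaryotic promoter, tag or reporter is annotated, so the plasmid is a shuttle for the ORF rather than an expression construct, and any promoter or fusion partner comes from the chosen destination vector.

GABARAPL1 is a ubiquitin-like ATG8-family modifier involved in autophagosome formation and maturation. The associated study examined the processing of LC3/GABARAP proteins by human ATG4 protease isoforms. In ATG8-family proteins the C-terminal glycine is generally the residue exposed by ATG4 cleavage and used for lipid conjugation, so the G116A substitution is presumably meant to give a processing-defective variant, although the record does not state this.
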