Features (pLannotate 1.2.2; 13 found; start..end, strand, type, name):
      1..121     +  rep_origin     RSF ori (fragment): Plasmids containing the RSF 1030 origin of replication can be propagated in E. coli cells that contain additional plasmids with compatible origins.
    123..215     +  CDS            lacI (fragment): lac repressor; lacI; The lac repressor binds to the lac operator to inhibit transcription in E. coli. This inhibition can be relieved by adding lactose or isopropyl-β-D-thiogalactopyranoside (IPTG).
    270..297     -  terminator     rrnB T2 terminator: transcription terminator T2 from the E. coli rrnB gene
    429..472     +  terminator     rrnB T1 terminator: Escherichia coli rrnB; transcription terminator T1 from the E. coli rrnB gene
    519..555     -  CDS            lacZα (fragment): LacZα fragment of β-galactosidase; lacZ fragment
    571..670     +  protein_bind   attL1: mutant version of attL; recombination site for the Gateway® LR reaction LR Clonase™
    673..1023    +  CDS            GABARAPL1: GBRL1_HUMAN - Also known as GEC1. Experimental evidence at protein level: Swiss-Prot protein existence level 1. Ubiquitin-like modifier that increases cell-surface expression of kappa-type opioid receptor through facilitating anterograde intracellular trafficking of the receptor (PubMed:16431922). Involved in formation of autophagosomal vacuoles (PubMed:20404487). While LC3s are involved in elongation of the phagophore membrane, the GABARAP/GATE-16 subfamily is essential for a later stage in autophagosome maturation (PubMed:20404487). Through its interaction with the reticulophagy receptor TEX
   1028..1127    -  protein_bind   attL2: mutant version of attL; recombination site for the Gateway® LR reaction LR Clonase™
   1145..1163    -  promoter       T7 promoter: promoter for bacteriophage T7 RNA polymerase
   1353..1376    +  promoter       Pc promoter (fragment): intI1 (promoter lies within the coding sequence); class 1 integron promoter
   1552..1608    +  CDS            GmR (fragment): gentamycin acetyltransferase; aacC1; confers resistance to gentamycin
   1615..2406    +  CDS            SmR: aminoglycoside adenylyltransferase (Murphy, 1985); aadA; confers resistance to spectinomycin and streptomycin
   2499..3087    +  rep_origin     ori: high-copy-number ColE1/pMB1/pBR322/pUC origin of replication
>Addgene plasmid #123084 | pDONR223 GABARAPL1 G116A | addgene full sequence | sequence record 244521 | Addgene NGS Result
TTCTTTCCTGCGTTATCCCCTGATTCTGTGGATAACCGTATTACCGCCTTTGAGTGAGCTGATACCGCTC
GCCGCAGCCGAACGACCGAGCGCAGCGAGTCAGTGAGCGAGGAAGCGGAAGAGCGCCCAATACGCAAACC
GCCTCTCCCCGCGCGTTGGCCGATTCATTAATGCAGCTGGCACGACAGGTTTCCCGACTGGAAAGCGGGC
AGTGAGCGCAACGCAATTAATACGCGTACCGCTAGCCAGGAAGAGTTTGTAGAAACGCAAAAAGGCCATC
CGTCAGGATGGCCTTCTGCTTAGTTTGATGCCTGGCAGTTTATGGCGGGCGTCCTGCCCGCCACCCTCCG
GGCCGTTGCTTCACAACGTTCAAATCCGCTCCCGGCGGATTTGTCCTACTCAGGAGAGCGTTCACCGACA
AACAACAGATAAAACGAAAGGCCCAGTCTTCCGACTGAGCCTTTCGTTTTATTTGATGCCTGGCAGTTCC
CTACTCTCGCGTTAACGCTAGCATGGATGTTTTCCCAGTCACGACGTTGTAAAACGACGGCCAGTCTTAA
GCTCGGGCCCCAAATAATGATTTTATTTTGACTGATAGTGACCTGTTCGTTGCAACAAATTGATGAGCAA
TGCTTTTTTATAATGCCAACTTTGTACAAAAAAGCAGGCTTAATGAAGTTCCAGTACAAGGAGGACCATC
CCTTTGAGTATCGGAAAAAGGAAGGAGAAAAGATCCGGAAGAAATATCCGGACAGGGTCCCCGTGATTGT
AGAGAAGGCTCCAAAAGCCAGGGTGCCTGATCTGGACAAGAGGAAGTACCTAGTGCCCTCTGACCTTACT
GTTGGCCAGTTCTACTTCTTAATCCGGAAGAGAATCCACCTGAGACCTGAGGACGCCTTATTCTTCTTTG
TCAACAACACCATCCCTCCCACCAGTGCTACCATGGGCCAACTGTATGAGGACAATCATGAGGAAGACTA
TTTTCTGTATGTGGCCTACAGTGATGAGAGTGTCTATGCGAAATAATACCCAGCTTTCTTGTACAAAGTT
GGCATTATAAGAAAGCATTGCTTATCAATTTGTTGCAACGAACAGGTCACTATCAGTCAAAATAAAATCA
TTATTTGCCATCCAGCTGATATCCCCTATAGTGAGTCGTATTACATGGTCATAGCTGTTTCCTGGCAGCT
CTGGCCCGTGTCTCAAAATCTCTGATGTTACATTGCACAAGATAAAAATATATCATCATGCCTCCTCTAG
ACCAGCCAGGACAGAAATGCCTCGACTTCGCTGCTACCCAAGGTTGCCGGGTGACGCACACCGTGGAAAC
GGATGAAGGCACGAACCCAGTGGACATAAGCCTGTTCGGTTCGTAAGCTGTAATGCAAGTAGCGTATGCG
CTCACGCAACTGGTCCAGAACCTTGACCGAACGCAGCGGTGGTAACGGCGCAGTGGCGGTTTTCATGGCT
TGTTATGACTGTTTTTTTGGGGTACAGTCTATGCCTCGGGCATCCAAGCAGCAAGCGCGTTACGCCGTGG
GTCGATGTTTGATGTTATGGAGCAGCAACGATGTTACGCAGCAGGGCAGTCGCCCTAAAACAAAGTTAAA
CATTATGAGGGAAGCGGTGATCGCCGAAGTATCGACTCAACTATCAGAGGTAGTTGGCGTCATCGAGCGC
CATCTCGAACCGACGTTGCTGGCCGTACATTTGTACGGCTCCGCAGTGGATGGCGGCCTGAAGCCACACA
GTGATATTGATTTGCTGGTTACGGTGACCGTAAGGCTTGATGAAACAACGCGGCGAGCTTTGATCAACGA
CCTTTTGGAAACTTCGGCTTCCCCTGGAGAGAGCGAGATTCTCCGCGCTGTAGAAGTCACCATTGTTGTG
CACGACGACATCATTCCGTGGCGTTATCCAGCTAAGCGCGAACTGCAATTTGGAGAATGGCAGCGCAATG
ACATTCTTGCAGGTATCTTCGAGCCAGCCACGATCGACATTGATCTGGCTATCTTGCTGACAAAAGCAAG
AGAACATAGCGTTGCCTTGGTAGGTCCAGCGGCGGAGGAACTCTTTGATCCGGTTCCTGAACAGGATCTA
TTTGAGGCGCTAAATGAAACCTTAACGCTATGGAACTCGCCGCCCGACTGGGCTGGCGATGAGCGAAATG
TAGTGCTTACGTTGTCCCGCATTTGGTACAGCGCAGTAACCGGCAAAATCGCGCCGAAGGATGTCGCTGC
CGACTGGGCAATGGAGCGCCTGCCGGCCCAGTATCAGCCCGTCATACTTGAAGCTAGACAGGCTTATCTT
GGACAAGAAGAAGATCGCTTGGCCTCGCGCGCAGATCAGTTGGAAGAATTTGTCCACTACGTGAAAGGCG
AGATCACCAAGGTAGTCGGCAAATAACCCTCGAGCCACCCATGACCAAAATCCCTTAACGTGAGTTACGC
GTCGTTCCACTGAGCGTCAGACCCCGTAGAAAAGATCAAAGGATCTTCTTGAGATCCTTTTTTTCTGCGC
GTAATCTGCTGCTTGCAAACAAAAAAACCACCGCTACCAGCGGTGGTTTGTTTGCCGGATCAAGAGCTAC
CAACTCTTTTTCCGAAGGTAACTGGCTTCAGCAGAGCGCAGATACCAAATACTGTTCTTCTAGTGTAGCC
GTAGTTAGGCCACCACTTCAAGAACTCTGTAGCACCGCCTACATACCTCGCTCTGCTAATCCTGTTACCA
GTGGCTGCTGCCAGTGGCGATAAGTCGTGTCTTACCGGGTTGGACTCAAGACGATAGTTACCGGATAAGG
CGCAGCGGTCGGGCTGAACGGGGGGTTCGTGCACACAGCCCAGCTTGGAGCGAACGACCTACACCGAACT
GAGATACCTACAGCGTGAGCTATGAGAAAGCGCCACGCTTCCCGAAGGGAGAAAGGCGGACAGGTATCCG
GTAAGCGGCAGGGTCGGAACAGGAGAGCGCACGAGGGAGCTTCCAGGGGGAAACGCCTGGTATCTTTATA
GTCCTGTCGGGTTTCGCCACCTCTGACTTGAGCGTCGATTTTTGTGATGCTCGTCAGGGGGGCGGAGCCT
ATGGAAAAACGCCAGCAACGCGGCCTTTTTACGGTTCCTGGCCTTTTGCTGGCCTTTTGCTCACATG
